>Addgene plasmid #142483 | TFORF0206 | addgene full sequence | sequence record 391609 | Addgene NGS Result
TTAATGTAGTCTTATGCAATACTCTTGTAGTCTTGCAACATGGTAACGATGAGTTAGCAACATGCCTTAC
AAGGAGAGAAAAAGCACCGTGCATGCCGATTGGTGGAAGTAAGGTGGTACGATCGTGCCTTATTAGGAAG
GCAACAGACGGGTCTGACATGGATTGGACGAACCACTGAATTGCCGCATTGCAGAGATATTGTATTTAAG
TGCCTAGCTCGATACATAAACGGGTCTCTCTGGTTAGACCAGATCTGAGCCTGGGAGCTCTCTGGCTAAC
TAGGGAACCCACTGCTTAAGCCTCAATAAAGCTTGCCTTGAGTGCTTCAAGTAGTGTGTGCCCGTCTGTT
GTGTGACTCTGGTAACTAGAGATCCCTCAGACCCTTTTAGTCAGTGTGGAAAATCTCTAGCAGTGGCGCC
CGAACAGGGACTTGAAAGCGAAAGGGAAACCAGAGGAGCTCTCTCGACGCAGGACTCGGCTTGCTGAAGC
GCGCACGGCAAGAGGCGAGGGGCGGCGACTGGTGAGTACGCCAAAAATTTTGACTAGCGGAGGCTAGAAG
GAGAGAGATGGGTGCGAGAGCGTCAGTATTAAGCGGGGGAGAATTAGATCGCGATGGGAAAAAATTCGGT
TAAGGCCAGGGGGAAAGAAAAAATATAAATTAAAACATATAGTATGGGCAAGCAGGGAGCTAGAACGATT
CGCAGTTAATCCTGGCCTGTTAGAAACATCAGAAGGCTGTAGACAAATACTGGGACAGCTACAACCATCC
CTTCAGACAGGATCAGAAGAACTTAGATCATTATATAATACAGTAGCAACCCTCTATTGTGTGCATCAAA
GGATAGAGATAAAAGACACCAAGGAAGCTTTAGACAAGATAGAGGAAGAGCAAAACAAAAGTAAGACCAC
CGCACAGCAAGCGGCCGCTGATCTTCAGACCTGGAGGAGGAGATATGAGGGACAATTGGAGAAGTGAATT
ATATAAATATAAAGTAGTAAAAATTGAACCATTAGGAGTAGCACCCACCAAGGCAAAGAGAAGAGTGGTG
CAGAGAGAAAAAAGAGCAGTGGGAATAGGAGCTTTGTTCCTTGGGTTCTTGGGAGCAGCAGGAAGCACTA
TGGGCGCAGCGTCAATGACGCTGACGGTACAGGCCAGACAATTATTGTCTGGTATAGTGCAGCAGCAGAA
CAATTTGCTGAGGGCTATTGAGGCGCAACAGCATCTGTTGCAACTCACAGTCTGGGGCATCAAGCAGCTC
CAGGCAAGAATCCTGGCTGTGGAAAGATACCTAAAGGATCAACAGCTCCTGGGGATTTGGGGTTGCTCTG
GAAAACTCATTTGCACCACTGCTGTGCCTTGGAATGCTAGTTGGAGTAATAAATCTCTGGAACAGATTTG
GAATCACACGACCTGGATGGAGTGGGACAGAGAAATTAACAATTACACAAGCTTAATACACTCCTTAATT
GAAGAATCGCAAAACCAGCAAGAAAAGAATGAACAAGAATTATTGGAATTAGATAAATGGGCAAGTTTGT
GGAATTGGTTTAACATAACAAATTGGCTGTGGTATATAAAATTATTCATAATGATAGTAGGAGGCTTGGT
AGGTTTAAGAATAGTTTTTGCTGTACTTTCTATAGTGAATAGAGTTAGGCAGGGATATTCACCATTATCG
TTTCAGACCCACCTCCCAACCCCGAGGGGACCCATGCATTGCATCTCAATTAGTCAGCAACCAGGTGTGG
AAAGTCCCCAGGCTCCCCAGCAGGCAGAAGTATGCAAAGCATGCGTCTCAATTAGTCAGCAACCATAGTC
CCGCCCCTAACTCCGCCCATCCCGCCCCTAACTCCGCCCAGTTCCGCCCATTCTCCGCCCCATGGCTGAC
TAATTTTTTTTATTTATGCAGAGGCCGAGGCCGCCTCGGCCTCTGAGCTATTCCAGAAGTAGTGAGGAGG
CTTTTTTGGAGGCCTAGGCTTTTGCAAAAAGCTTTCTAGAGGTACCACCGGAGCTTACCATGACCGAGTA
CAAGCCCACGGTGCGCCTCGCCACCCGCGACGACGTCCCCAGGGCCGTACGCACCCTCGCCGCCGCGTTC
GCCGACTACCCCGCCACGCGCCACACCGTCGATCCGGACCGCCACATCGAGCGGGTCACCGAGCTGCAAG
AACTCTTCCTCACGCGCGTCGGGCTCGACATCGGCAAGGTGTGGGTCGCGGACGACGGCGCCGCCGTGGC
GGTCTGGACCACGCCGGAGAGCGTCGAAGCGGGGGCGGTGTTCGCCGAGATCGGCCCGCGCATGGCCGAG
TTGAGCGGTTCCCGGCTGGCCGCGCAGCAACAGATGGAAGGCCTCCTGGCGCCGCACCGGCCCAAGGAGC
CCGCGTGGTTCCTGGCCACCGTCGGCGTCTCGCCCGACCACCAGGGCAAGGGTCTGGGCAGCGCCGTCGT
GCTCCCCGGAGTGGAGGCGGCCGAGCGCGCCGGGGTGCCCGCCTTCCTGGAGACCTCCGCGCCCCGCAAC
CTCCCCTTCTACGAGCGGCTCGGCTTCACCGTCACCGCCGACGTCGAGGTGCCCGAAGGACCGCGCACCT
GGTGCATGACCCGCAAGCCCGGTGCCAGTTAACGAATTCTAGATCTTGAGACAAATGGCAGTATTCATCC
ACAATTTTAAAAGAAAAGGGGGGATTGGGGGGTACAGTGCAGGGGAAAGAATAGTAGACATAATAGCAAC
AGACATACAAACTAAAGAATTACAAAAACAAATTACAAAAATTCAAAATTTTCGGGTTTATTACAGGGAC
AGCAGAGATCCACTTTGGCGCCGGCTCGAGGCCTGCAGGTGCAAAGATGGATAAAGTTTTAAACAGAGAG
GAATCTTTGCAGCTAATGGACCTTCTAGGTCTTGAAAGGAGTGGGAATTGGCTCCGGTGCCCGTCAGTGG
GCAGAGCGCACATCGCCCACAGTCCCCGAGAAGTTGGGGGGAGGGGTCGGCAATTGAACCGGTGCCTAGA
GAAGGTGGCGCGGGGTAAACTGGGAAAGTGATGTCGTGTACTGGCTCCGCCTTTTTCCCGAGGGTGGGGG
AGAACCGTATATAAGTGCAGTAGTCGCCGTGAACGTTCTTTTTCGCAACGGGTTTGCCGCCAGAACACAG
GTAAGTGCCGTGTGTGGTTCCCGCGGGCCTGGCCTCTTTACGGGTTATGGCCCTTGCGTGCCTTGAATTA
CTTCCACCTGGCTGCAGTACGTGATTCTTGATCCCGAGCTTCGGGTTGGAAGTGGGTGGGAGAGTTCGAG
GCCTTGCGCTTAAGGAGCCCCTTCGCCTCGTGCTTGAGTTGAGGCCTGGCCTGGGCGCTGGGGCCGCCGC
GTGCGAATCTGGTGGCACCTTCGCGCCTGTCTCGCTGCTTTCGATAAGTCTCTAGCCATTTAAAATTTTT
GATGACCTGCTGCGACGCTTTTTTTCTGGCAAGATAGTCTTGTAAATGCGGGCCAAGATCTGCACACTGG
TATTTCGGTTTTTGGGGCCGCGGGCGGCGACGGGGCCCGTGCGTCCCAGCGCACATGTTCGGCGAGGCGG
GGCCTGCGAGCGCGGCCACCGAGAATCGGACGGGGGTAGTCTCAAGCTGGCCGGCCTGCTCTGGTGCCTG
GCCTCGCGCCGCCGTGTATCGCCCCGCCCTGGGCGGCAAGGCTGGCCCGGTCGGCACCAGTTGCGTGAGC
GGAAAGATGGCCGCTTCCCGGCCCTGCTGCAGGGAGCTCAAAATGGAGGACGCGGCGCTCGGGAGAGCGG
GCGGGTGAGTCACCCACACAAAGGAAAAGGGCCTTTCCGTCCTCAGCCGTCGCTTCATGTGACTCCACGG
AGTACCGGGCGCCGTCCAGGCACCTCGATTAGTTCTCGAGCTTTTGGAGTACGTCGTCTTTAGGTTGGGG
GGAGGGGTTTTATGCGATGGAGTTTCCCCACACTGAGTGGGTGGAGACTGAAGTTAGGCCAGCTTGGCAC
TTGATGTAATTCTCCTTGGAATTTGCCCTTTTTGAGTTTGGATCTTGGTTCATTCTCAAGCCTCAGACAG
TGGTTCAAAGTTTTTTTCTTCCATTTCAGGTGTCGTGAGGCTAGCACCGCCACCATGCACTGCAGCTGCT
TGGCTGAGGGCATCCCAGCCAACCCCGGCAACTGGATCTCAGGGTTGGCCTTCCCTGATTGGGCCTACAA
AGCCGAGTCGTCCCCAGGCTCCCGGCAGATCCAGCTGTGGCACTTCATCCTGGAGCTGCTGCAGAAGGAA
GAGTTCCGCCATGTCATCGCCTGGCAGCAGGGAGAGTACGGGGAATTTGTCATCAAGGATCCAGATGAGG
TGGCCCGCCTCTGGGGCCGCAGGAAATGCAAACCACAGATGAATTATGACAAGCTGAGCCGGGCCCTCAG
ATATTACTACAATAAGAGGATCCTGCATAAGACCAAAGGCAAAAGGTTCACATACAAGTTCAACTTCAGC
AAGCTCATCGTAGTCAACTATCCTTTGTGGGAAGTGCGGGCGCCGCCATCCCCCCACTTGCTGCTGGGGG
CCCCTGCCCTGTGTCGGCCAGCGCTGGTGCCCGTGGGTGTGCAGAGTGAGCTCCTGCACAGCATGCTATT
TGCCCATCAGGCCATGGTGGAGCAGCTGACAGGACAGCAGACCCCCCGAGGGCCACCAGAGACCTCTGGG
GATAAGAAGGGGAGCAGCAGCAGCGTCTACCGACTTGGCTCTGCCCCAGGCCCCTGCCGGCTGGGCCTTT
GCTGCCATTTGGGGAGCGTCCAAGGCGAGCTGCCTGGTGTTGCCTCCTTCACTCCTCCCCTCCCGCCCCC
TCTGCCCTCCAACTGGACCTGTCTCTCGGGGCCCTTCTTGCCTCCTCTCCCGTCAGAGCAGCAGCTCCCA
GGGGCTTTTAAGCCAGACATCCTGCTCCCAGGACCTAGGAGCCTCCCAGGGGCCTGGCATTTTCCAGGGC
TTCCTCTCTTGGCAGGGCTGGGACAGGGTGCGGGTGAGAGGCTTTGGCTCTTGTCCCTCAGGCCCGAGGG
GCTGGAAGTAAAGCCTGCTCCCATGATGGAGGCAAAGGGAGGCCTGGATCCCAGGGAGGTCTTCTGCCCA
GAGACCCGCAGACTCAAAACTGGGGAGGAAAGCCTTACTTCCCCCAATCTGGAGAACCTCAAAGCAGTGT
GGCCCTTGGATCCTCCTTAGTAATGAACTAGTCCGTAACTTGAAAGTATTTCGATTTCTTGGCTTTATAT
ATCTTGTGGAAAGGACGAGAGCTACGTCATCATCGGACTAAAACGCGTTAAGTCGACAATCAACCTCTGG
ATTACAAAATTTGTGAAAGATTGACTGGTATTCTTAACTATGTTGCTCCTTTTACGCTATGTGGATACGC
TGCTTTAATGCCTTTGTATCATGCTATTGCTTCCCGTATGGCTTTCATTTTCTCCTCCTTGTATAAATCC
TGGTTGCTGTCTCTTTATGAGGAGTTGTGGCCCGTTGTCAGGCAACGTGGCGTGGTGTGCACTGTGTTTG
CTGACGCAACCCCCACTGGTTGGGGCATTGCCACCACCTGTCAGCTCCTTTCCGGGACTTTCGCTTTCCC
CCTCCCTATTGCCACGGCGGAACTCATCGCCGCCTGCCTTGCCCGCTGCTGGACAGGGGCTCGGCTGTTG
GGCACTGACAATTCCGTGGTGTTGTCGGGGAAATCATCGTCCTTTCCTTGGCTGCTCGCCTGTGTTGCCA
CCTGGATTCTGCGCGGGACGTCCTTCTGCTACGTCCCTTCGGCCCTCAATCCAGCGGACCTTCCTTCCCG
CGGCCTGCTGCCGGCTCTGCGGCCTCTTCCGCGTCTTCGCCTTCGCCCTCAGACGAGTCGGATCTCCCTT
TGGGCCGCCTCCCCGCGTCGACTTTAAGACCAATGACTTACAAGGCAGCTGTAGATCTTAGCCACTTTTT
AAAAGAAAAGGGGGGACTGGAAGGGCTAATTCACTCCCAACGAAGACAAGATCTGCTTTTTGCTTGTACT
GGGTCTCTCTGGTTAGACCAGATCTGAGCCTGGGAGCTCTCTGGCTAACTAGGGAACCCACTGCTTAAGC
CTCAATAAAGCTTGCCTTGAGTGCTTCAAGTAGTGTGTGCCCGTCTGTTGTGTGACTCTGGTAACTAGAG
ATCCCTCAGACCCTTTTAGTCAGTGTGGAAAATCTCTAGCAGTACGTATAGTAGTTCATGTCATCTTATT
ATTCAGTATTTATAACTTGCAAAGAAATGAATATCAGAGAGTGAGAGGAACTTGTTTATTGCAGCTTATA
ATGGTTACAAATAAAGCAATAGCATCACAAATTTCACAAATAAAGCATTTTTTTCACTGCATTCTAGTTG
TGGTTTGTCCAAACTCATCAATGTATCTTATCATGTCTGGCTCTAGCTATCCCGCCCCTAACTCCGCCCA
TCCCGCCCCTAACTCCGCCCAGTTCCGCCCATTCTCCGCCCCATGGCTGACTAATTTTTTTTATTTATGC
AGAGGCCGAGGCCGCCTCGGCCTCTGAGCTATTCCAGAAGTAGTGAGGAGGCTTTTTTGGAGGCCTAGGG
ACGTACCCAATTCGCCCTATAGTGAGTCGTATTACGCGCGCTCACTGGCCGTCGTTTTACAACGTCGTGA
CTGGGAAAACCCTGGCGTTACCCAACTTAATCGCCTTGCAGCACATCCCCCTTTCGCCAGCTGGCGTAAT
AGCGAAGAGGCCCGCACCGATCGCCCTTCCCAACAGTTGCGCAGCCTGAATGGCGAATGGG
[124 nt withheld, positions 6782-6905]
C
[91 nt withheld, positions 6907-6997]
A
[49 nt withheld, positions 6999-7047]
CCTTTGACGTTGGAGTCCACGTTCTTT
[37 nt withheld, positions 7075-7111]
ACCCTATCTCGGTCTATTCTTTTGATTTATAAGGGATTTTGCCGATTTCGGCCTATTGGTTAAAAAATGA
GCTGATTTAACAAAAATTTAACGCGAATTTTAACAAAATATTAACGCTTACAATTTAGGTGGCACTTTTC
GGGGAAATGTGCGCGGAACCCCTATTTGTTTATTTTTCTAAATACATTCAAATATGTATCCGCTCATGAG
ACAATAACCCTGATAAATGCTTCAATAATATTGAAAAAGGAAGAGTATGAGTATTCAACATTTCCGTGTC
GCCCTTATTCCCTTTTTTGCGGCATTTTGCCTTCCTGTTTTTGCTCACCCAGAAACGCTGGTGAAAGTAA
AAGATGCTGAAGATCAGTTGGGTGCACGAGTGGGTTACATCGAACTGGATCTCAACAGCGGTAAGATCCT
TGAGAGTTTTCGCCCCGAAGAACGTTTTCCAATGATGAGCACTTTTAAAGTTCTGCTATGTGGCGCGGTA
TTATCCCGTATTGACGCCGGGCAAGAGCAACTCGGTCGCCGCATACACTATTCTCAGAATGACTTGGTTG
AGTACTCACCAGTCACAGAAAAGCATCTTACGGATGGCATGACAGTAAGAGAATTATGCAGTGCTGCCAT
AACCATGAGTGATAACACTGCGGCCAACTTACTTCTGACAACGATCGGAGGACCGAAGGAGCTAACCGCT
TTTTTGCACAACATGGGGGATCATGTAACTCGCCTTGATCGTTGGGAACCGGAGCTGAATGAAGCCATAC
CAAACGACGAGCGTGACACCACGATGCCTGTAGCAATGGCAACAACGTTGCGCAAACTATTAACTGGCGA
ACTACTTACTCTAGCTTCCCGGCAACAATTAATAGACTGGATGGAGGCGGATAAAGTTGCAGGACCACTT
CTGCGCTCGGCCCTTCCGGCTGGCTGGTTTATTGCTGATAAATCTGGAGCCGGTGAGCGTGGGTCTCGCG
GTATCATTGCAGCACTGGGGCCAGATGGTAAGCCCTCCCGTATCGTAGTTATCTACACGACGGGGAGTCA
GGCAACTATGGATGAACGAAATAGACAGATCGCTGAGATAGGTGCCTCACTGATTAAGCATTGGTAACTG
TCAGACCAAGTTTACTCATATATACTTTAGATTGATTTAAAACTTCATTTTTAATTTAAAAGGATCTAGG
TGAAGATCCTTTTTGATAATCTCATGACCAAAATCCCTTAACGTGAGTTTTCGTTCCACTGAGCGTCAGA
CCCCGTAGAAAAGATCAAAGGATCTTCTTGAGATCCTTTTTTTCTGCGCGTAATCTGCTGCTTGCAAACA
AAAAAACCACCGCTACCAGCGGTGGTTTGTTTGCCGGATCAAGAGCTACCAACTCTTTTTCCGAAGGTAA
CTGGCTTCAGCAGAGCGCAGATACCAAATACTGTTCTTCTAGTGTAGCCGTAGTTAGGCCACCACTTCAA
GAACTCTGTAGCACCGCCTACATACCTCGCTCTGCTAATCCTGTTACCAGTGGCTGCTGCCAGTGGCGAT
AAGTCGTGTCTTACCGGGTTGGACTCAAGACGATAGTTACCGGATAAGGCGCAGCGGTCGGGCTGAACGG
GGGGTTCGTGCACACAGCCCAGCTTGGAGCGAACGACCTACACCGAACTGAGATACCTACAGCGTGAGCT
ATGAGAAAGCGCCACGCTTCCCGAAGGGAGAAAGGCGGACAGGTATCCGGTAAGCGGCAGGGTCGGAACA
GGAGAGCGCACGAGGGAGCTTCCAGGGGGAAACGCCTGGTATCTTTATAGTCCTGTCGGGTTTCGCCACC
TCTGACTTGAGCGTCGATTTTTGTGATGCTCGTCAGGGGGGCGGAGCCTATGGAAAAACGCCAGCAACGC
GGCCTTTTTACGGTTCCTGGCCTTTTGCTGGCCTTTTGCTCACATGTTCTTTCCTGCGTTATCCCCTGAT
TCTGTGGATAACCGTATTACCGCCTTTGAGTGAGCTGATACCGCTCGCCGCAGCCGAACGACCGAGCGCA
GCGAGTCAGTGAGCGAGGAAGCGGAAGAGCGCCCAATACGCAAACCGCCTCTCCCCGCGCGTTGGCCGAT
TCATTAATGCAGCTGGCACGACAGGTTTCCCGACTGGAAAGCGGGCAGTGAGCGCAACGCAATTAATGTG
AGTTAGCTCACTCATTAGGCACCCCAGGCTTTACACTTTATGCTTCCGGCTCGTATGTTGTGTGGAATTG
TGAGCGGATAACAATTTCACACAGGAAACAGCTATGACCATGATTACGCCAAGCGCGCAATTAACCCTCA
CTAAAGGGAACAAAAGCTGGAGCTGCAAGC
Features (pLannotate 1.2.2; 31 found; start..end, strand, type, name):
      5..231     +  promoter       RSV promoter: Rous sarcoma virus enhancer/promoter
    232..412     +  LTR            5' LTR (truncated): truncated 5' long terminal repeat (LTR) from HIV-1
    459..584     +  misc_feature   HIV-1 Ψ: packaging signal of human immunodeficiency virus type 1
    568..931     +  CDS            HIV-1 gag (fragment): gag protein from human immunodeficiency virus 1; gag
   1077..1310    +  misc_feature   RRE: The Rev response element (RRE) of HIV-1 allows for Rev-dependent mRNA export from the nucleus to the cytoplasm.
   1687..1713    +  CDS            Rev (fragment): human immunodeficiency virus 1 (HIV-1) Rev protein; rev; enhances nuclear export of unspliced and incompletely spliced viral mRNAs
   1720..1743    +  promoter       SV40 promoter (fragment): SV40 early promoter
   1744..1815    +  promoter       SV40 promoter (fragment): SV40 enhancer and early promoter
   1839..1974    +  rep_origin     SV40 ori: SV40 origin of replication
   2020..2616    +  CDS            PuroR (fragment): puromycin N-acetyltransferase; pac from Streptomyces; confers resistance to puromycin
   2665..2782    +  misc_feature   cPPT/CTS: central polypurine tract and central termination sequence of HIV-1
   2847..2913    +  CDS            small t antigen (fragment): SV40 (simian virus 40) small t antigen
   2920..4098    +  promoter       EF-1α promoter: strong constitutive promoter for human elongation factor EF-1α
   4115..5197    +  CDS            ETV3L: ETV3L_HUMAN - Experimental evidence at protein level: Swiss-Prot protein existence level 1. Transcriptional regulator. From Homo sapiens (Human).
   5213..5266    +  promoter       U6 promoter (fragment): RNA polymerase III promoter for human U6 snRNA
   5308..5896    +  misc_feature   WPRE: woodchuck hepatitis virus posttranscriptional regulatory element
   5947..5966    +  misc_feature   cPPT/CTS (fragment): central polypurine tract and central termination sequence of HIV-1
   5968..6201    +  LTR            3' LTR (ΔU3): self-inactivating 3' long terminal repeat (LTR) from HIV-1
   6279..6400    +  polyA_signal   SV40 poly(A) signal: SV40 polyadenylation signal
   6440..6575    +  rep_origin     SV40 ori: SV40 origin of replication
   6596..6614    -  promoter       T7 promoter: promoter for bacteriophage T7 RNA polymerase
   6622..6777    +  CDS            lacZα (fragment): LacZα fragment of β-galactosidase; lacZ fragment
   6782..7210    +  rep_origin     f1 ori (sequence partly withheld): f1 bacteriophage origin of replication; arrow indicates direction of (+) strand synthesis
   7263..7367    +  promoter       AmpR promoter: bla
   7368..8228    +  CDS            AmpR: β-lactamase; bla; confers resistance to ampicillin, carbenicillin, and related antibiotics
   8399..8987    +  rep_origin     ori: high-copy-number ColE1/pMB1/pBR322/pUC origin of replication
   9170..9262    +  CDS            lacI (fragment): lac repressor; lacI; The lac repressor binds to the lac operator to inhibit transcription in E. coli. This inhibition can be relieved by adding lactose or isopropyl-β-D-thiogalactopyranoside (IPTG).
   9275..9296    +  protein_bind   CAP binding site: CAP binding activates transcription in the presence of cAMP. E. coli catabolite activator protein
   9311..9341    +  promoter       lac promoter: promoter for the E. coli lac operon
   9349..9365    +  protein_bind   lac operator: The lac repressor binds to the lac operator to inhibit transcription in E. coli. This inhibition can be relieved by adding lactose or isopropyl-β-D-thiogalactopyranoside (IPTG). lac repressor encoded by lacI
   9410..9428    +  promoter       T3 promoter: promoter for bacteriophage T3 RNA polymerase
