[The description below was written by a language model from this plasmid's Addgene catalogue record and pLannotate feature annotations shown in this document.]
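Description:
TFORF0206 is a lentiviral mammalian expression plasmid built on the pLX_TRC317 backbone and carrying the human transcription factor ETV3L as its open reading frame. It belongs to a barcoded transcription factor ORF collection in which each clone carries a unique 24-bp barcode, so that the overexpressed factor can be identified by sequencing in pooled screens. In bacteria the plasmid is maintained by a high-copy ColE1/pUC-type origin and selected with ampicillin through the β-lactamase gene. An f1 origin and residual lac, T7 and T3 cloning-vector elements are also present in the backbone. The depositor notes that the plasmid can recombine, as is common for LTR-containing vectors.

The viral portion has a third-generation, self-inactivating layout. An RSV promoter drives a truncated HIV-1 5' LTR, followed by the Ψ packaging signal with a gag fragment and the Rev response element. The ΔU3 3' LTR at the far end disables LTR-driven transcription after integration, and an SV40 polyadenylation signal lies beyond it. Between the LTRs, an SV40 early promoter expresses puromycin N-acetyltransferase for selecting transduced cells, followed by the cPPT/CTS, which aids nuclear import of the viral genome. The strong constitutive EF-1α promoter then drives the ETV3L coding sequence, and a downstream WPRE enhances transcript stability and expression. The barcode is not annotated in the feature table. The recorded insert is about 100 bp longer than the annotated coding sequence, so the insert includes additional sequence, possibly the barcode. Small annotated fragments such as the U6, small t antigen and Rev pieces are probably short sequence matches rather than functional elements. The construct is used to produce lentivirus for stable ETV3L overexpression, for example in directed differentiation screens.
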