Addgene plasmid #142483: TFORF0206
Purpose: Lentiviral vector for overexpressing transcription factor ORFs with unique 24-bp barcodes. Barcodes facilitate identification of transcription factors in pooled screens.
Depositing lab: Feng Zhang. Depositing organization: Broad Institute. Publication: A transcription factor atlas of directed differentiation. Joung J, Ma S, Tay T, Geiger-Schuller KR, Kirchgatterer PC, Verdine VK, Guo B, Arias-Garcia MA, Allen WE, Singh A, Kuksenko O, Abudayyeh OO, Gootenberg JS, Fu Z, Macrae RK, Buenrostro JD, Regev A, Zhang F. Cell. 2023 Jan 5;186(1):209-229.e26. doi: 10.1016/j.cell.2022.11.026. PubMed 36608654.
Backbone
  Vector backbone: pLX_TRC317
  Backbone manufacturer: Broad Institute Genetic Perturbation Platform
  Backbone size w/o insert (bp): 8264
  Vector type: Mammalian Expression, Lentiviral
  Selectable markers: Puromycin
Growth in bacteria
  Bacterial resistance: Ampicillin, 100 μg/mL
  Growth temperature: 37°C
  Growth strain: NEB Stable
  Copy number: High Copy
Gene/Insert
  Gene/Insert name: ETV3L
  Species: H. sapiens (human)
  Insert size (bp): 1187
  Entrez Gene: ETV3L
  Promoter: EF1a
  Cloning method: Unknown
  Sequencing primers: 5′ GGGTGGAGACTGAAGTTAGGCCAG; 3′ CACATAGCGTAAAAGGAGCAACATAG
Terms and licenses: Academic/Nonprofit Terms; Industry Terms: Not Available to Industry
Depositor comments: NM_001004341,ENST00000454449 . The transcription factor ORF portion of this plasmid was synthesized by Genewiz. Please test multiple small colonies in case of plasmid recombination. To make this collection available in a timely manner, a portion of this collection was not fully sequenced by Addgene. If an Addgene verified full plasmid sequence is not available, please contact us prior to placing an order to request the full sequence.
How to cite: TFORF0206 was a gift from Feng Zhang (Addgene plasmid # 142483 ; http://n2t.net/addgene:142483 ; RRID:Addgene_142483)
