>Addgene plasmid #142483 | TFORF0206 | depositor partial sequence | sequence record 279587 | Insert
ACCGCCACCATGCACTGCAGCTGCTTGGCTGAGGGCATCCCAGCCAACCCCGGCAACTGGATCTCAGGGT
TGGCCTTCCCTGATTGGGCCTACAAAGCCGAGTCGTCCCCAGGCTCCCGGCAGATCCAGCTGTGGCACTT
CATCCTGGAGCTGCTGCAGAAGGAAGAGTTCCGCCATGTCATCGCCTGGCAGCAGGGAGAGTACGGGGAA
TTTGTCATCAAGGATCCAGATGAGGTGGCCCGCCTCTGGGGCCGCAGGAAATGCAAACCACAGATGAATT
ATGACAAGCTGAGCCGGGCCCTCAGATATTACTACAATAAGAGGATCCTGCATAAGACCAAAGGCAAAAG
GTTCACATACAAGTTCAACTTCAGCAAGCTCATCGTAGTCAACTATCCTTTGTGGGAAGTGCGGGCGCCG
CCATCCCCCCACTTGCTGCTGGGGGCCCCTGCCCTGTGTCGGCCAGCGCTGGTGCCCGTGGGTGTGCAGA
GTGAGCTCCTGCACAGCATGCTATTTGCCCATCAGGCCATGGTGGAGCAGCTGACAGGACAGCAGACCCC
CCGAGGGCCACCAGAGACCTCTGGGGATAAGAAGGGGAGCAGCAGCAGCGTCTACCGACTTGGCTCTGCC
CCAGGCCCCTGCCGGCTGGGCCTTTGCTGCCATTTGGGGAGCGTCCAAGGCGAGCTGCCTGGTGTTGCCT
CCTTCACTCCTCCCCTCCCGCCCCCTCTGCCCTCCAACTGGACCTGTCTCTCGGGGCCCTTCTTGCCTCC
TCTCCCGTCAGAGCAGCAGCTCCCAGGGGCTTTTAAGCCAGACATCCTGCTCCCAGGACCTAGGAGCCTC
CCAGGGGCCTGGCATTTTCCAGGGCTTCCTCTCTTGGCAGGGCTGGGACAGGGTGCGGGTGAGAGGCTTT
GGCTCTTGTCCCTCAGGCCCGAGGGGCTGGAAGTAAAGCCTGCTCCCATGATGGAGGCAAAGGGAGGCCT
GGATCCCAGGGAGGTCTTCTGCCCAGAGACCCGCAGACTCAAAACTGGGGAGGAAAGCCTTACTTCCCCC
AATCTGGAGAACCTCAAAGCAGTGTGGCCCTTGGATCCTCCTTAGTAATGAACTAGTCCGTAACTTGAAA
GTATTTCGATTTCTTGGCTTTATATATCTTGTGGAAAGGACGAGAGCTACGTCATCATCGGACTAAA
