>Addgene plasmid #142483 | TFORF0206 | depositor partial sequence | sequence record 279588 | Barcode
GAGCTACGTCATCATCGGACTAAA
